>Addgene plasmid #45828 | pCM130 | depositor full sequence | sequence record 64397 | pCM130 sequence 7965 bps
GACCCTTTCCGACGCTCACCGGGCTGGTTGCCCTCGCCGCTGGGCTGGCGGCCGTCTATGGCCCTGCAAA
CGCGCCAGAAACGCCGTCGAAGCCGTGTGCGAGACACCGCGGCCGCCGGCGTTGTGGATACCTCGCGGAA
AACTTGGCCCTCACTGACAGATGAGGGGCGGACGTTGACACTTGAGGGGCCGACTCACCCGGCGCGGCGT
TGACAGATGAGGGGCAGGCTCGATTTCGGCCGGCGACGTGGAGCTGGCCAGCCTCGCAAATCGGCGAAAA
CGCCTGATTTTACGCGAGTTTCCCACAGATGATGTGGACAAGCCTGGGGATAAGTGCCCTGCGGTATTGA
CACTTGAGGGGCGCGACTACTGACAGATGAGGGGCGCGATCCTTGACACTTGAGGGGCAGAGTGCTGACA
GATGAGGGGCGCACCTATTGACATTTGAGGGGCTGTCCACAGGCAGAAAATCCAGCATTTGCAAGGGTTT
CCGCCCGTTTTTCGGCCACCGCTAACCTGTCTTTTAACCTGCTTTTAAACCAATATTTATAAACCTTGTT
TTTAACCAGGGCTGCGCCCTGTGCGCGTGACCGCGCACGCCGAAGGGGGGTGCCCCCCCTTCTCGAACCC
TCCCGGCCCGCTAACGCGGGCCTCCCATCCCCCCAGGGGCTGCGCCCCTCGGCCGCGAACGGCCTCACCC
CAAAAATGGCAGCCAAGCTGACCACTTCTGCGCTCGGCCCTTCCGGCTGGCTGGTTTATTGCTGATAAAT
CTGGAGCCGGTGAGCGTGGGTCTCGCGGTATCATTGCAGCACTGGGGCCAGATGGTAAGCCCTCCCGTAT
CGTAGTTATCTACACGACGGGGAGTCAGGCAACTATGGATGAACGAAATAGACAGATCGCTGAGATAGGT
GCCTCACTGATTAAGCATTGGTAACTGTCAGACCAAGTTTACTCATATATACTTTAGATTGATTTAAAAC
TTCATTTTTAATTTAAAAGGATCTAGGTGAAGATCCTTTTTGATAATCTCATGACCAAAATCCCTTAACG
TGAGTTTTCGTTCCACTGAGCGTCAGACCCCGTAGAAAAGATCAAAGGATCTTCTTGAGATCCTTTTTTT
CTGCGCGTAATCTGCTGCTTGCAAACAAAAAAACCACCGCTACCAGCGGTGGTTTGTTTGCCGGATCAAG
AGCTACCAACTCTTTTTCCGAAGGTAACTGGCTTCAGCAGAGCGCAGATACCAAATACTGTCCTTCTAGT
GTAGCCGTAGTTAGGCCACCACTTCAAGAACTCTGTAGCACCGCCTACATACCTCGCTCTGCTAATCCTG
TTACCAGTGGCTGCTGCCAGTGGCGATAAGTCGTGTCTTACCGGGTTGGACTCAAGACGATAGTTACCGG
ATAAGGCGCAGCGGTCGGGCTGAACGGGGGGTTCGTGCACACAGCCCAGCTTGGAGCGAACGACCTACAC
CGAACTGAGATACCTACAGCGTGAGCTATGAGAAAGCGCCACGCTTCCCGAAGGGAGAAAGGCGGACAGG
TATCCGGTAAGCGGCAGGGTCGGAACAGGAGAGCGCACGAGGGAGCTTCCAGGGGGAAACGCCTGGTATC
TTTATAGTCCTGTCGGGTTTCGCCACCTCTGACTTGAGCGTCGATTTTTGTGATGCTCGTCAGGGGGGCG
GAGCCTATGGAAAAACGCCAGCAACGCGGCCTTTTTACGGTTCCTGGCCTTTTGCTGGCCTTTTGCTCAC
ATGGTACCCGGGAGCTCCATCAGGTGAGCACGGTCATGAATCGTTCGTTGAGAATGCGGTCGTGGTAAAA
GATCGCCTTGCCCAGCTGGTCGGTGGTCCAGGTCACCGGTTTGTGGTCCGGGTAGTTGTAATCTCCCCCG
CAGAACACTTCGTTGCGGTTACCGGACGGGTCGAAGAAGTAGATGGTCTTGCCGTGAGTGAGGCCGTGGC
GGGTTGGGCCGATATCGATAGATGTGTCGGTCATGGAGATCAGGTCGGCGGCGCGAAGCAAGTCTTCCCA
GGTTTCGAGGTGGAAGGACACATGATGGAGGCGGCCTTTTTCCGGATGGTGAATGAAGGCCACGTCGTGG
GCCTTGGTCGACAGACTGAGAAACTGGGCGACGCGCGTGCCATTTTCGTCCAGCACCTGTTCGGCCAGAT
AGAAACCGAGCACCTTGGTGAACAGGTCATAGGTCGCCGGCAATTCGTCGCCATACATGAGGGCGTGGTC
GAAACGCACAGCCGCCATACCTTTCAGATCGCGCGGCCATGCCTCGGGATTGACGTCATTCAAACCCCAC
TTTCCAGTATATTCCTTGTCTGCATACAACTCGAAGTGATGCCCGGAGGGGGCCTGGAAGCGCACGCGCC
GGCCACAACTGTTCAGTTCACCTGCGGGTAGCTGCTCAACGGCACAGCCATATGCCATCAGATCCCGCTC
CAGTTGCCGGAGAGCATCCTCATCCACAACCTTGAAACCCATAAAATCCATGCCCGGCTCGTCAGCCTCG
CGTAGCACCAGGGAAAACTTATCCACTTCGGTCCAAGCCTTCAGATAGACACGGCCCTGGTCGTCACGGT
CCATCTCGATCAGGCCCAGCAACTCGACGTAGTGTTCCAGGGCCTTGCTCATGTCCAGTACACGCAGCTG
CACATGGCCCGGTCGCATTACACCTTTGTTCATGACGTCACCTCCTGAAGCTTGCATGCCTGCAGGTCGA
CTCTAGAGGATCCCCGGGTACCGAGCTCGAATCTAGAATTCCCTGCTTTCCTGATGCAAAAACGAGGCTA
GTTTACCGTATCTGTGGGGGGATGGCTTGTAGATATGACGACAGGAAGAGTTTGTAGAAACGCAAAAAGG
CCATCCGTCAGGATGGCCTTCTGCTTAATTTGATGCCTGGCAGTTTATGGCGGGCGTCCTGCCCGCCACC
CTCCGGGCCGTTGCTTCGCAACGTTCAAATCCGCTCCCGGCGGATTTGTCCTACTCAGGAGAGCGTTCAC
CGACAAACAACAGATAAAACGAAAGGCCCAGTCTTTCGACTGAGCCTTTCGTTTTATTTGATGCCTGGCA
GTTCCCTACTCTCGCATGGGGAGACCCCACACTACCATCGGCGCTACGGCGTTTCACTTCTGAGTTCGGC
ATGGGGTCAGGTGGGACCACCGCGCTACTGCCGCCAGGCAAATTCTGTTTTATCAGACCGCTTCTGCGTT
CTGATTTAATCTGTATCAGGCTGAAAAATTCACTGGCCGTCGTTTTACAACGTCGTGACTGGGAAAACCC
TGGCGTTACCCAACTTAATCGCCTTGCAGCACATCCCCCTTTCGCCAGCTGGCGTAATAGCGAAGAGGCC
CGCACCGATCGCCCTTCCCAACAGTTGCGCAGCCTGAATGGCGAATGGCGCCTGATGCGGTATTTTCTCC
TTACGCATCTGTGCGGTATTTCACACCGCATATGGTGCACTCTCAGTACAATCTGCTCTGATGCCGCATA
GTTAAGCCAGCCCCGACACCCGCCAACACCCGCTGACGCGCCCTGACGGGCTTGTCTGCTCCCGGCATCC
GCTTACAGACAAGCTGTGACCGTCTCCGGGAGCTGCATGTGTCAGAGGTTTTCACCGTCATCACCGAAAC
GCGCGAGACGAAAGGGCCTCGTGATACGCCTATTTTTATAGGTTAATGTCATGATAATAATGGTTTCTTA
GCACCCTTTCTCGGTCCTTCAACGTTCCTGACAACGAGCCTCCTTTTCGCCAATCCATCGACAATCACCG
CGAGTCCCTGCTCGAACGCTGCGTCCGGACCGGCTTCGTCGAAGGCGTCTATCGCGGCCCGCAACAGCGG
CGAGAGCGGAGCCTGTTCAACGGTGCCGCCGCGCTCGCCGGCATCGCTGTCGCCGGCCTGCTCCTCAAGC
ACGGCCCCAACAGTGAAGTAGCTGATTGTCATCAGCGCATTGACGGCGTCCCCGGCCGAAAAACCCGCCT
CGCAGAGGAAGCGAAGCTGCGCGTCGGCCGTTTCCATCTGCGGTGCGCCCGGTCGCGTGCCGGCATGGAT
GCGCGCGCCATCGCGGTAGGCGAGCAGCGCCTGCCTGAAGCTGCGGGCATTCCCGATCAGAAATGAGCGC
CAGTCGTCGTCGGCTCTCGGCACCGAATGCGTATGATTCTCCGCCAGCATGGCTTCGGCCAGTGCGTCGA
GCAGCGCCCGCTTGTTCCTGAAGTGCCAGTAAAGCGCCGGCTGCTGAACCCCCAACCGTTCCGCCAGTTT
GCGTGTCGTCAGACCGTCTACGCCGACCTCGTTCAACAGGTCCAGGGCGGCACGGATCACTGTATTCGGC
TGCAACTTTGTCATGATTGACACTTTATCACTGATAAACATAATATGTCCACCAACTTATCAGTGATAAA
GAATCCGCGCGTTCAATCGGACCAGCGGAGGCTGGTCCGGAGGCCAGACGTGAAACCCAACATACCCCTG
ATCGTAATTCTGAGCACTGTCGCGCTCGACGCTGTCGGCATCGGCCTGATTATGCCGGTGCTGCCGGGCC
TCCTGCGCGATCTGGTTCACTCGAACGACGTCACCGCCCACTATGGCATTCTGCTGGCGCTGTATGCGTT
GGTGCAATTTGCCTGCGCACCTGTGCTGGGCGCGCTGTCGGATCGTTTCGGGCGGCGGCCAATCTTGCTC
GTCTCGCTGGCCGGCGCCACTGTCGACTACGCCATCATGGCGACAGCGCCTTTCCTTTGGGTTCTCTATA
TCGGGCGGATCGTGGCCGGCATCACCGGGGCGACTGGGGCGGTAGCCGGCGCTTATATTGCCGATATCAC
TGATGGCGATGAGCGCGCGCGGCACTTCGGCTTCATGAGCGCCTGTTTCGGGTTCGGGATGGTCGCGGGA
CCTGTGCTCGGTGGGCTGATGGGCGGTTTCTCCCCCCACGCTCCGTTCTTCGCCGCGGCAGCCTTGAACG
GCCTCAATTTCCTGACGGGCTGTTTCCTTTTGCCGGAGTCGCACAAAGGCGAACGCCGGCCGTTACGCCG
GGAGGCTCTCAACCCGCTCGCTTCGTTCCGGTGGGCCCGGGGCATGACCGTCGTCGCCGCCCTGATGGCG
GTCTTCTTCATCATGCAACTTGTCGGACAGGTGCCGGCCGCGCTTTGGGTCATTTTCGGCGAGGATCGCT
TTCACTGGGACGCGACCACGATCGGCATTTCGCTTGCCGCATTTGGCATTCTGCATTCACTCGCCCAGGC
AATGATCACCGGCCCTGTAGCCGCCCGGCTCGGCGAAAGGCGGGCACTCATGCTCGGAATGATTGCCGAC
GGCACAGGCTACATCCTGCTTGCCTTCGCGACACGGGGATGGATGGCGTTCCCGATCATGGTCCTGCTTG
CTTCGGGTGGCATCGGAATGCCGGCGCTGCAAGCAATGTTGTCCAGGCAGGTGGATGAGGAACGTCAGGG
GCAGCTGCAAGGCTCACTGGCGGCGCTCACCAGCCTGACCTCGATCGTCGGACCCCTCCTCTTCACGGCG
ATCTATGCGGCTTCTATAACAACGTGGAACGGGTGGGCATGGATTGCAGGCGCTGCCCTCTACTTGCTCT
GCCTGCCGGCGCTGCGTCGCGGGCTTTGGAGCGGCGCAGGGCAACGAGCCGATCGCTGATCGTGGAAACG
ATAGGCCTATGCCATGCGGGTCAAGGCGACTTCCGGCAAGCTATACGCGCCCTAGAATTGTCAATTTTAA
TCCTCTGTTTATCGGCAGTTCGTAGAGCGCGCCGTGCGTCCCGAGCGATACTGAGCGAAGCAAGTGCGTC
GAGCAGTGCCCGCTTGTTCCTGAAATGCCAGTAAAGCGCTGGCTGCTGAACCCCCAGCCGGAACTGACCC
CACAAGGCCCTAGCGTTTGCAATGCACCAGGTCATCATTGACCCAGGCGTGTTCCACCAGGCCGCTGCCT
CGCAACTCTTCGCAGGCTTCGCCGACCTGCTCGCGCCACTTCTTCACGCGGGTGGAATCCGATCCGCACA
TGAGGCGGAAGGTTTCCAGCTTGAGCGGGTACGGCTCCCGGTGCGAGCTGAAATAGTCGAACATCCGTCG
GGCCGTCGGCGACAGCTTGCGGTACTTCTCCCATATGAATTTCGTGTAGTGGTCGCCAGCAAACAGCACG
ACGATTTCCTCGTCGATCAGGACCTGGCAACGGGACGTTTTCTTGCCACGGTCCAGGACGCGGAAGCGGT
GCAGCAGCGACACCGATTCCAGGTGCCCAACGCGGTCGGACGTGAAGCCCATCGCCGTCGCCTGTAGGCG
CGACAGGCATTCCTCGGCCTTCGTGTAATACCGGCCATTGATCGACCAGCCCAGGTCCTGGCAAAGCTCG
TAGAACGTGAAGGTGATCGGCTCGCCGATAGGGGTGCGCTTCGCGTACTCCAACACCTGCTGCCACACCA
GTTCGTCATCGTCGGCCCGCAGCTCGACGCCGGTGTAGGTGATCTTCACGTCCTTGTTGACGTGGAAAAT
GACCTTGTTTTGCAGCGCCTCGCGCGGGATTTTCTTGTTGCGCGTGGTGAACAGGGCAGAGCGGGCCGTG
TCGTTTGGCATCGCTCGCATCGTGTCCGGCCACGGCGCAATATCGAACAAGGAAAGCTGCATTTCCTTGA
TCTGCTGCTTCGTGTGTTTCAGCAACGCGGCCTGCTTGGCCTCGCTGACCTGTTTTGCCAGGTCCTCGCC
GGCGGTTTTTCGCTTCTTGGTCGTCATAGTTCCTCGCGTGTCGATGGTCATCGACTTCGCCAAACCTGCC
GCCTCCTGTTCGAGACGACGCGAACGCTCCACGGCGGCCGATGGCGCGGGCAGGGCAGGGGGAGCCAGTT
GCACGCTGTCGCGCTCGATCTTGGCCGTAGCTTGCTGGACCATCGAGCCGACGGACTGGAAGGTTTCGCG
GGGCGCACGCATGACGGTGCGGCTTGCGATGGTTTCGGCATCCTCGGCGGAAAACCCCGCGTCGATCAGT
TCTTGCCTGTATGCCTTCCGGTCAAACGTCCGATTCATTCACCCTCCTTGCGGGATTGCCCCGACTCACG
CCGGGGCAATGTGCCCTTATTCCTGATTTGACCCGCCTGGTGCCTTGGTGTCCAGATAATCCACCTTATC
GGCAATGAAGTCGGTCCCGTAGACCGTCTGGCCGTCCTTCTCGTACTTGGTATTCCGAATCTTGCCCTGC
ACGAATACCAGCTCCGCGAAGTCGCTCTTCTTGATGGAGCGCATGGGGACGTGCTTGGCAATCACGCGCA
CCCCCCGGCCGTTTTAGCGGCTAAAAAAGTCATGGCTCTGCCCTCGGGCGGACCACGCCCATCATGACCT
TGCCAAGCTCGTCCTGCTTCTCTTCGATCTTCGCCAGCAGGGCGAGGATCGTGGCATCACCGAACCGCGC
CGTGCGCGGGTCGTCGGTGAGCCAGAGTTTCAGCAGGCCGCCCAGGCGGCCCAGGTCGCCATTGATGCGG
GCCAGCTCGCGGACGTGCTCATAGTCCACGACGCCCGTGATTTTGTAGCCCTGGCCGACGGCCAGCAGGT
AGGCCTACAGGCTCATGCCGGCCGCCGCCGCCTTTTCCTCAATCGCTCTTCGTTCGTCTGGAAGGCAGTA
CACCTTGATAGGTGGGCTGCCCTTCCTGGTTGGCTTGGTTTCATCAGCCATCCGCTTGCCCTCATCTGTT
ACGCCGGCGGTAGCCGGCCAGCCTCGCAGAGCAGGATTCCCGTTGAGCACCGCCAGGTGCGAATAAGGGA
CAGTGAAGAAGGAACACCCGCTCGCGGGTGGGCCTACTTCACCTATCCTGCCCGGCTGACGCCGTTGGAT
ACACCAAGGAAAGTCTACACGAACCCTTTGGCAAAATCCTGTATATCGTGCGAAAAAGGATGGATATACC
GAAAAAATCGCTATAATGACCCCGAAGCAGGGTTATGCAGCGGAAAAGATCCGTC
Features (pLannotate 1.2.2; 18 found; start..end, strand, type, name):
     11..642     +  rep_origin     oriV: incP origin of replication
    720..933     +  CDS            bla(M) (fragment): β-lactamase lacking the signal sequence; bla(M); allows cytosolic expression of β-lactamase
   1105..1693    +  rep_origin     ori: high-copy-number ColE1/pMB1/pBR322/pUC origin of replication
   1773..2693    -  CDS            xylE: XYLE1_PSEPU - Experimental evidence at protein level: Swiss-Prot protein existence level 1. From Pseudomonas putida (Arthrobacter siderocapsulatus).
   2708..2762    -  misc_feature   MCS: pUC18/19 multiple cloning site
   2865..2892    -  terminator     rrnB T2 terminator: transcription terminator T2 from the E. coli rrnB gene
   2984..3070    -  terminator     rrnB T1 terminator: Escherichia coli rrnB; transcription terminator T1 from the E. coli rrnB gene
   3072..3187    -  ncRNA          5S rRNA: Accession: RF00001 - 5S ribosomal RNA
   3248..3405    +  CDS            lacZα (fragment): LacZα fragment of β-galactosidase; lacZ fragment
   3411..3510    -  misc_feature   bom (fragment): basis of mobility region from pBR322
   3612..3647    -  CDS            rop (fragment): Rop protein, which maintains plasmids at low copy number; rop
   3712..4354    -  CDS            TetR (fragment): tetracycline resistance regulatory protein; tetR
   4460..5659    +  CDS            TcR: tetracycline efflux protein; tetA; confers resistance to tetracycline
   5718..5870    -  CDS            tetR (fragment): TETR1_ECOLX - Experimental evidence at protein level: Swiss-Prot protein existence level 1. TetR is the repressor of the tetracycline resistance element; its N-terminal region forms a helix-turn-helix structure and binds DNA. Binding of tetracycline to TetR reduces the repressor affinity for the tetracycline resistance gene (tetA) promoter operator sites. From Escherichia coli.
   5890..7038    -  CDS            trfA: trans-acting replication protein that binds to and activates oriV
   7168..7272    -  CDS            traI (fragment): TRAI6_ECOLX - Experimental evidence at protein level: Swiss-Prot protein existence level 1. The initiation process of transfer DNA synthesis requires the interaction of at least three plasmid-specific components (TraH, I, and J) at the transfer origin resulting in the assembly of a specialised nucleoprotein complex - the relaxosome. Site- and strand-specific cleavage at the transfer origin is dependent on TraI and TraJ. From Escherichia coli.
   7310..7681    -  CDS            traJ: oriT-recognizing protein; traJ
   7714..7823    -  oriT           oriT: incP origin of transfer
