[The description below was written by a language model from this plasmid's Addgene catalogue record and pLannotate feature annotations shown in this document.]
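Description:
pCM130 is a low-background, broad-host-range promoter-probe vector of 7,965 bp, built for methylotrophs and other Gram-negative bacteria. It derives from pCM62 and is deposited as an empty backbone with no promoter driving its reporter. Replication in diverse hosts relies on the IncP system, with oriV and the trfA gene, whose product binds and activates that origin. A ColE1/pMB1-type origin is also annotated and supports propagation in E. coli cloning strains. Selection is by tetracycline, conferred by the tetA efflux gene with adjacent tetR regulatory sequence. An IncP oriT together with traJ, plus a fragment of traI, should allow the plasmid to be mobilised by conjugation when the remaining transfer functions are supplied in trans. Short annotated fragments of bla, lacZα, bom and rop appear to be remnants of earlier construction steps rather than functional elements.

The functional core is a promoterless xylE gene from Pseudomonas putida, encoding catechol 2,3-dioxygenase, an enzyme whose conversion of catechol to a yellow product gives a convenient colorimetric readout. According to the record, xylE replaced the lac promoter of pCM62. In the feature table it lies immediately downstream of a pUC18/19-type multiple cloning site, so candidate promoter fragments cloned there drive reporter transcription. Upstream of the cloning site sits an rrnB fragment carrying the T1 and T2 terminators (with the associated 5S rRNA sequence), inserted to block read-through from vector sequences and so reduce background activity. The construct is used to test and compare promoter activity by measuring XylE output in the host of interest.
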