Addgene plasmid #45828: pCM130
Purpose: (Empty Backbone)
Depositing lab: Mary Lidstrom. Depositing organization: University of Washington. Publication: Development of improved versatile broad-host-range vectors for use in methylotrophs and other Gram-negative bacteria. Marx CJ, Lidstrom ME. Microbiology. 2001 Aug;147(Pt 8):2065-75. 10.1099/00221287-147-8-2065 PubMed 11495985.
Backbone
  Vector backbone: pCM62
  Backbone manufacturer: Lidstrom Lab (Addgene plasmid 45826)
  Backbone size (bp): 7965
  Modifications to backbone: created by inserting a 1.0 kb fragment containing xylE (from pCM75) into pCM62 (Addgene plasmid 45826)cut with AflIII and HindIII, followed by the insertion of a 0.5 kb XbaI-XmnI trrnB fragment from pMTL20T1T2 into the blunted EcoRI site.
  Vector type: low-background broad-host-range promoter-probe vector using xylE as a reporter gene
  Promoter: none
Growth in bacteria
  Bacterial resistance: Tetracycline, 10 μg/mL
  Growth temperature: 37°C
  Growth strain: DH5alpha
  Copy number: Unknown
Gene/Insert
  Cloning method: Restriction Enzyme
  Sequencing primers: 5′ M13-F20
Terms and licenses: Academic/Nonprofit Terms; Industry Terms: Not Available to Industry
Depositor comments: XylE replaces the lac promoter in pCM62 (Addgene plasmid 45826) and is used as a reporter to test promoter activity. A transcriptional terminator was added to reduce background activity.
How to cite: pCM130 was a gift from Mary Lidstrom (Addgene plasmid # 45828 ; http://n2t.net/addgene:45828 ; RRID:Addgene_45828)
