>Addgene plasmid #45828 | pCM130 | addgene partial sequence | sequence record 66371 | M13_pUC_fwd
CCTGATACAGATTAAATCAGAACGCAGAAGCGGTCTGATAAAACAGAATTTGCCTGGCGGCAGTAGCGCG
GTGGTCCCACCTGACCCCATGCCGAACTCAGAAGTGAAACGCCGTAGCGCCGATGGTAGTGTGGGGTCTC
CCCATGCGAGAGTAGGGAACTGCCAGGCATCAAATAAAACGAAAGGCTCAGTCGAAAGACTGGGCCTTTC
GTTTTATCTGTTGTTTGTCGGTGAACGCTCTCCTGAGTAGGACAAATCCGCCGGGAGCGGATTTGAACGT
TGCGAAGCAACGGCCCGGAGGGTGGCGGGCAGGACGCCCGCCATAAACTGCCAGGCATCAAATTAAGCAG
AAGGCCATCCTGACGGATGGCCTTTTTGCGTTTCTACAAACTCTTCCTGTCGTCATATCTACAAGCCATC
CCCCCACAGATACGGTAAACTAGCCTCGTTTTTGCATCAGGAAAGCAGGGAATTCTAGATTCGAGCTCGG
TACCCGGGGATCCTCTAGAGTCGACCTGCAGGCATGCAAGCTTCAGGAGGTGACGTCATGAACAAAGGTG
TAATGCGACCGGGCCATGTGCAGCTGCGTGTACTGGACATGAGCAAGGCCCTGGAACACTACGTCGAGTT
GCTGGGCCTGATCGAGATGGACCGTGACGACCAGGGCCGTGTCTATCTGAAGGCTTGGACCGAAGTGGAT
AAGTTTTCCCTGGTGCTACGCGAGGCTGACGAGCCGGGCATGGATTTTATGGGTTTCAAGGTTGTGGATG
AGGATGCTCTCCGGCAACTGGAGCGGGATCTGATGGCATATGGCTGTGCCGTTGAGCAGCTACCCGCAGG
TGAACTGAACAGTTGTGGCCGGCGCGTGCGCTTCCAGGCCCCC
